Addgene plasmid #30312: pGFP(C3)-Vinculin
Depositing lab: Klaus Hahn. Depositing organization: University of North Carolina at Chapel Hill.
Backbone
  Vector backbone: pGFP-C3
  Backbone size w/o insert (bp): 4700
  Vector type: Mammalian Expression
Growth in bacteria
  Bacterial resistance: Kanamycin, 50 μg/mL
  Growth temperature: 37°C
  Growth strain: DH5alpha
  Copy number: High Copy
Gene/Insert
  Gene/Insert name: Vinculin
  Species: M. musculus (mouse)
  Insert size (bp): 3200
  Mutation: F633S, V828E, L936P in mouse viniculin (NM_009502.4)
  Entrez Gene: Vcl (a.k.a. 9430097D22)
  Tag / fusion protein: GFP (N terminal on backbone)
  Cloning method: Restriction Enzyme; 5′ cloning site EcoRi (not destroyed); 3′ cloning site EcoRi (not destroyed)
  Sequencing primers: 5′ GFP-3'-Fw; 3′ pGFP-Re
Terms and licenses: Academic/Nonprofit Terms; Industry Terms: Not Available to Industry
How to cite: pGFP(C3)-Vinculin was a gift from Klaus Hahn (Addgene plasmid # 30312 ; http://n2t.net/addgene:30312 ; RRID:Addgene_30312)
