[The description below was written by a language model from this plasmid's Addgene catalogue record and pLannotate feature annotations shown in this document.]
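Description:
pGFP(C3)-Vinculin is a mammalian expression plasmid built on the pGFP-C3 backbone that produces mouse vinculin (Vcl) fused at its N-terminus to GFP. The sequenced record is about 7.9 kb, consistent with a roughly 4.7 kb backbone carrying a 3.2 kb insert. Transcription is driven by the human cytomegalovirus immediate early enhancer and promoter. This is followed by an Aequorea victoria-derived fluorescent protein coding sequence (annotated as matching a Q80R variant), a short stretch of multiple cloning site that serves as linker, and then the full vinculin open reading frame. An SV40 polyadenylation signal terminates the transcript. The insert was cloned between two EcoRI sites, both retained. Relative to the mouse reference transcript, the vinculin sequence carries three recorded substitutions: F633S, V828E and L936P. The record does not say whether these are deliberate or incidental.

The plasmid is propagated in E. coli at high copy from a ColE1/pUC-type origin, and it also carries an f1 origin for single-stranded DNA production. A single NeoR/KanR (Tn5 aminoglycoside phosphotransferase) cassette provides selection in both hosts. A bacterial bla-type promoter drives it for kanamycin resistance, and the SV40 enhancer/early promoter with an HSV TK polyadenylation signal drives it for G418 selection of stably transfected mammalian cells. The small ble, large T antigen and bGH poly(A) fragments in the annotation appear to be backbone remnants rather than functional elements.

Vinculin is an F-actin-binding protein of cell-matrix and cell-cell adhesions. The record states no specific purpose, but a GFP fusion of this kind is suited to visualising vinculin localisation and adhesion dynamics in transfected mammalian cells by fluorescence microscopy.
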