Features (pLannotate 1.2.2; 16 found; start..end, strand, type, name):
     68..371     +  enhancer       CMV enhancer: human cytomegalovirus immediate early enhancer
    372..575     +  promoter       CMV promoter: human cytomegalovirus (CMV) immediate early promoter
    620..1333    +  CDS            Q80R: Q80R is a fluorescent protein, derived from Aequorea victoria.
   1335..1364    +  misc_feature   MCS (fragment): multiple cloning site
   1373..4570    +  CDS            Vcl: VINC_MOUSE - Experimental evidence at protein level: Swiss-Prot protein existence level 1. Actin filament (F-actin)-binding protein involved in cell- matrix adhesion and cell-cell adhesion. Regulates cell-surface E- cadherin expression and potentiates mechanosensing by the E-cadherin complex. May also play important roles in cell morphology and locomotion (By similarity). From Mus musculus (Mouse).
   4575..4611    +  misc_feature   MCS (fragment): multiple cloning site
   4628..4712    +  CDS            large T antigen (fragment): large T antigen from SV40 (simian virus 40)
   4735..4856    +  polyA_signal   SV40 poly(A) signal: SV40 polyadenylation signal
   4890..5318    -  rep_origin     f1 ori (sequence partly withheld): f1 bacteriophage origin of replication; arrow indicates direction of (+) strand synthesis
   5345..5449    +  promoter       AmpR promoter: bla
   5451..5808    +  promoter       SV40 promoter: SV40 enhancer and early promoter
   5843..6637    +  CDS            NeoR/KanR: aminoglycoside phosphotransferase from Tn5; aph(3')-II (or nptII); confers resistance to neomycin, kanamycin, and G418 (Geneticin®)
   6658..6810    +  CDS            ble (fragment): BLE_KLEPN - Experimental evidence at protein level: Swiss-Prot protein existence level 1. Binding protein with a strong affinity to the bleomycin family of antibiotics. Binds to CL990; an antimitotic-antibiotic compound. From Klebsiella pneumoniae.
   6869..6916    +  polyA_signal   HSV TK poly(A) signal: herpes simplex virus thymidine kinase polyadenylation signal (Cole and Stacy, 1985)
   7007..7023    -  polyA_signal   bGH poly(A) signal (fragment): bovine growth hormone polyadenylation signal
   7245..7833    +  rep_origin     ori: high-copy-number ColE1/pMB1/pBR322/pUC origin of replication
>Addgene plasmid #30312 | pGFP(C3)-Vinculin | addgene full sequence | sequence record 116004 | Addgene NGS result
CATGCATTAGTTATTAATAGTAATCAATTACGGGGTCATTAGTTCATAGCCCATATATGGAGTTCCGCGT
TACATAACTTACGGTAAATGGCCCGCCTGGCTGACCGCCCAACGACCCCCGCCCATTGACGTCAATAATG
ACGTATGTTCCCATAGTAACGCCAATAGGGACTTTCCATTGACGTCAATGGGTGGAGTATTTACGGTAAA
CTGCCCACTTGGCAGTACATCAAGTGTATCATATGCCAAGTACGCCCCCTATTGACGTCAATGACGGTAA
ATGGCCCGCCTGGCATTATGCCCAGTACATGACCTTATGGGACTTTCCTACTTGGCAGTACATCTACGTA
TTAGTCATCGCTATTACCATGGTGATGCGGTTTTGGCAGTACATCAATGGGCGTGGATAGCGGTTTGACT
CACGGGGATTTCCAAGTCTCCACCCCATTGACGTCAATGGGAGTTTGTTTTGGCACCAAAATCAACGGGA
CTTTCCAAAATGTCGTAACAACTCCGCCCCATTGACGCAAATGGGCGGTAGGCGTGTACGGTGGGAGGTC
TATATAAGCAGAGCTGGTTTAGTGAACCGTCAGATCCGCTAGCGCTACCGGTCGCCACCATGGGTAAAGG
AGAAGAACTTTTCACTGGAGTTGTCCCAATTCTTGTTGAATTAGATGGTGATGTTAATGGGCACAAATTT
TCTGTCAGTGGAGAGGGTGAAGGTGATGCAACATACGGAAAACTTACCCTTAAATTTATTTGCACTACTG
GAAAACTACCTGTTCCATGGCCAACACTTGTCACTACTTTCTCTTATGGTGTTCAATGCTTTTCAAGATA
CCCAGATCATATGAAACGGCATGACTTTTTCAAGAGTGCCATGCCCGAAGGTTATGTACAGGAAAGAACT
ATATTTTTCAAAGATGACGGGAACTACAAGACACGTGCTGAAGTCAAGTTTGAAGGTGATACCCTTGTTA
ATAGAATCGAGTTAAAAGGTATTGATTTTAAAGAAGATGGAAACATTCTTGGACACAAATTGGAATACAA
CTATAACTCACACAATGTATACATCATGGCAGACAAACAAAAGAATGGAATCAAAGTTAACTTCAAAATT
AGACACAACATTGAAGATGGAAGCGTTCAACTAGCAGACCATTATCAACAAAATACTCCAATTGGCGATG
GCCCTGTCCTTTTACCAGACAACCATTACCTGTCCACACAATCTGCCCTTTCGAAAGATCCCAACGAAAA
GAGAGACCACATGGTCCTTCTTGAGTTTGTAACAGCTGCTGGGATTACACATGGCATGGATGAACTATAC
AAGTACTCAGATCTCGAGCTCAAGCTTCGAATTCCTGCCGCGATGCCAGTGTTTCATACGCGTACGATCG
AGAGCATCCTGGAGCCGGTGGCGCAGCAGATCTCGCACCTGGTGATTATGCACGAGGAGGGCGAGGTGGA
CGGCAAAGCCATTCCTGACCTCACCGCGCCCGTAGCCGCCGTGCAGGCGGCCGTCAGCAACCTCGTCCGG
GTTGGAAAAGAGACTGTTCAGACCACTGAGGATCAGATTCTGAAGAGAGATATGCCACCAGCCTTTATTA
AGGTTGAAAATGCTTGCACCAAGCTTGTTCAGGCAGCCCAGATGCTTCAGTCAGACCCATACTCGGTTCC
TGCGCGGGATTACCTCATTGACGGCTCTAGGGGAATCCTTTCTGGCACATCTGACCTACTGCTTACCTTC
GATGAGGCTGAGGTTCGTAAAATTATTAGGGTTTGCAAAGGAATTTTGGAATATCTTACAGTGGCAGAGG
TAGTGGAAACTATGGAAGACTTGGTCACTTACACAAAGAATCTTGGGCCAGGAATGACTAAGATGGCCAA
AATGATTGATGAGAGACAGCAGGAGTTGACTCACCAGGAACACCGTGTGATGTTGGTGAACTCAATGAAC
ACTGTCAAAGAGCTGCTTCCTGTTCTCATTTCAGCTATGAAGATTTTTGTTACAACCAAAAACTCAAAAA
ACCAAGGAATAGAAGAAGCTTTGAAAAATCGAAATTTTACTGTAGAAAAGATGAGTGCTGAAATTAACGA
GATCATTCGTGTGTTACAACTCACTTCCTGGGATGAAGATGCCTGGGCCAGCAAGGACACTGAAGCCATG
AAGAGAGCGCTGGCGTCCATAGACTCCAAATTGAACCAGGCCAAAGGTTGGCTCCGTGACCCCAATGCCT
CCCCAGGGGATGCTGGAGAGCAGGCCATCAGGCAGATCTTAGATGAAGCTGGAAAAGTTGGTGAACTTTG
TGCAGGCAAGGAACGCAGGGAGATCCTAGGAACCTGCAAAATGCTAGGGCAGATGACTGACCAAGTGGCT
GACCTCCGAGCCAGAGGACAAGGAGCTTCCCCAGTGGCCATGCAGAAGGCCCAGCAAGTGTCTCAGGGGC
TCGACGTGCTTACCGCCAAAGTGGAGAATGCAGCTCGGAAGCTGGAAGCCATGACGAACTCAAAGCAGAG
CATTGCAAAGAAGATTGATGCTGCCCAGAATTGGCTGGCGGATCCAAATGGTGGACCTGAGGGAGAAGAA
CAGATTCGAGGGGCTTTGGCTGAAGCTCGGAAGATTGCAGAATTATGTGATGATCCTAAGGAGAGAGATG
ACATCCTCCGCTCCCTTGGAGAGATAGCTGCTCTGACCTCTAAACTAGGAGACTTGCGAAGACAGGGGAA
AGGAGACTCGCCAGAGGCTCGAGCCTTGGCTAAACAAGTGGCGACGGCACTACAGAACCTGCAGACCAAA
ACCAACAGGGCCGTGGCCAACAGCAGACCTGCCAAAGCAGCTGTCCACCTCGAGGGCAAGATTGAACAGG
CGCAGCGGTGGATTGATAACCCCACAGTAGATGACCGTGGAGTCGGTCAGGCTGCCATCCGTGGACTTGT
GGCTGAGGGGCATCGGCTGGCCAATGTCATGATGGGACCTTATCGCCAAGATCTTCTTGCCAAATGTGAC
CGTGTAGACCAGCTAACAGCTCAGCTGGCTGACCTGGCTGCCCGAGGGGAGGGGGAGAGTCCTCAGGCGA
GAGCACTTGCATCCCAGCTTCAGGACTCCTTAAAGGATCTTAAAGCCCAGATGCAGGAAGCTATGACTCA
AGAGGTATCCGATGTTTTCAGCGATACTACAACTCCTATCAAGCTGTTGGCAGTAGCCGCCACTGCTCCT
CCTGATGCACCCAATAGGGAAGAGGTATTTGATGAAAGGGCAGCCAATTCTGAAAACCATTCAGGAAGGC
TTGGAGCCACAGCAGAGAAGGCGGCTGCTGTTGGTACTGCCAATAAATCGACAGTGGAAGGCATTCAGGC
ATCTGTGAAGACAGCCCGAGAACTCACTCCCCAGGTCATCTCCGCTGCTCGGATCTTACTGAGGAACCCT
GGTAACCAGGCTGCTTATGAACATTTTGAGACCATGAAGAACCAGTGGATTGATAATGTTGAAAAAATGA
CAGGGCTGGTGGACGAGGCTATTGATACCAAGTCTCTGTTGGATGCTTCTGAAGAAGCAATTAAAAAAGA
CCTGGACAAGTGTAAGGTAGCCATGGCCAATATTCAGCCTCAGATGCTGGTCGCTGGAGCAACCAGTATT
GCTCGTCGGGCCAACCGGATTCTGCTGGTTGCTAAGAGGGAGGTAGAGAACTCTGAGGACCCGAAGTTCC
GAGAGGCTGTGAAAGCTGCCTCTGATGAACTGAGCAAAACAATCTCCCCCATGGTGATGGATGCCAAGGC
TGTGGCTGGAAACATCTCTGACCCTGGCCTGCAAAAGAGCTTCCTGGACTCAGGATATCGGATCCTGGGA
GCTGAGGCCAAGGTCAGAGAAGCCTTCCAACCTCAGGAGCCTGACTTCCCGCCTCCTCCACCAGACCTTG
AACAGCTACGACTAACTGATGAGCTGGCTCCTCCTAAGCCACCTCTGCCTGAGGGTGAAGTCCCTCCACC
CAGGCCCCCACCACCAGAAGAGAAGGATGAAGAGTTCCCTGAGCAGAAAGCTGGTGAGGTGATTAACCAG
CCAATGATGATGGCCGCCAGGCAGCTCCACGATGAAGCTCGGAAATGGTCTAGCAAGGGCAATGACATCA
TTGCAGCAGCCAAGCGCATGGCTCTGCTGATGGCAGAGATGTCTCGGCCGGTAAGAGGGGGCAGTGGTAC
CAAGCGGGCACTTATTCAGTGTGCCAAGGATATCGCCAAGGCCTCTGATGAGGTGACGAGGTTGGCCAAG
GAGGTTGCCAAGCAGTGCACAGATAAGCGGATTAGAACCAATCTCTTACAGGTATGCGAGCGAATCCCAA
CTATAAGCACCCAGCTCAAAATCCTATCCACAGTGAAGGCCACTATGCTGGGCCGGACCAACATCAGTGA
TGAGGAGTCTGAGCAGGCCACAGAGATGCTGGTTCATAATGCCCAGAACCTCATGCAGTCTGTGAAGGAG
ACTGTGCGAGAGGCTGAAGCTGCTTCAATCAAAATCCGAACAGATGCTGGCTTTACTCTGCGCTGGGTCA
GAAAGACTCCCTGGTACCAGTAGGGAATTCTGCAGTCGACGGTACCGCGGGCCCGGGATCCACCGGATCT
AGATAACTGATCATAATCAGCCATACCACATTTGTAGAGGTTTTACTTGCTTTAAAAAACCTCCCACACC
TCCCCCTGAACCTGAAACATAAAATGAATGCAATTGTTGTTGTTAACTTGTTTATTGCAGCTTATAATGG
TTACAAATAAAGCAATAGCATCACAAATTTCACAAATAAAGCATTTTTTTCACTGCATTCTAGTTGTGGT
TTGTCCAAACTCATCAATGTATCTTAACGCGTAAATTGTAAGCGTTAATATTTTGTTAAAATTCGCGTTA
AATTTTTGTTAAATCAGCTCATTTTTTAACCAATAGGCCGAAATCGGCAAAATCCCTTATAAATCAAAAG
AATAGACCGAGATAGGGT
[37 nt withheld, positions 4989-5025]
AAAGAACGTGGACTCCAACGTCAAAGG
[49 nt withheld, positions 5053-5101]
T
[91 nt withheld, positions 5103-5193]
G
[124 nt withheld, positions 5195-5318]
CAGGTGGCACTTTTCGGGGAAATGTGCGCGGAACCCCTATTTGTTTATTTTTCTAAATACATTCAAATAT
GTATCCGCTCATGAGACAATAACCCTGATAAATGCTTCAATAATATTGAAAAAGGAAGAGTCCTGAGGCG
GAAAGAACCAGCTGTGGAATGTGTGTCAGTTAGGGTGTGGAAAGTCCCCAGGCTCCCCAGCAGGCAGAAG
TATGCAAAGCATGCATCTCAATTAGTCAGCAACCAGGTGTGGAAAGTCCCCAGGCTCCCCAGCAGGCAGA
AGTATGCAAAGCATGCATCTCAATTAGTCAGCAACCATAGTCCCGCCCCTAACTCCGCCCATCCCGCCCC
TAACTCCGCCCAGTTCCGCCCATTCTCCGCCCCATGGCTGACTAATTTTTTTTATTTATGCAGAGGCCGA
GGCCGCCTCGGCCTCTGAGCTATTCCAGAAGTAGTGAGGAGGCTTTTTTGGAGGCCTAGGCTTTTGCAAA
GATCGATCAAGAGACAGGATGAGGATCGTTTCGCATGATTGAACAAGATGGATTGCACGCAGGTTCTCCG
GCCGCTTGGGTGGAGAGGCTATTCGGCTATGACTGGGCACAACAGACAATCGGCTGCTCTGATGCCGCCG
TGTTCCGGCTGTCAGCGCAGGGGCGCCCGGTTCTTTTTGTCAAGACCGACCTGTCCGGTGCCCTGAATGA
ACTGCAAGACGAGGCAGCGCGGCTATCGTGGCTGGCCACGACGGGCGTTCCTTGCGCAGCTGTGCTCGAC
GTTGTCACTGAAGCGGGAAGGGACTGGCTGCTATTGGGCGAAGTGCCGGGGCAGGATCTCCTGTCATCTC
ACCTTGCTCCTGCCGAGAAAGTATCCATCATGGCTGATGCAATGCGGCGGCTGCATACGCTTGATCCGGC
TACCTGCCCATTCGACCACCAAGCGAAACATCGCATCGAGCGAGCACGTACTCGGATGGAAGCCGGTCTT
GTCGATCAGGATGATCTGGACGAAGAGCATCAGGGGCTCGCGCCAGCCGAACTGTTCGCCAGGCTCAAGG
CGAGCATGCCCGACGGCGAGGATCTCGTCGTGACCCATGGCGATGCCTGCTTGCCGAATATCATGGTGGA
AAATGGCCGCTTTTCTGGATTCATCGACTGTGGCCGGCTGGGTGTGGCGGACCGCTATCAGGACATAGCG
TTGGCTACCCGTGATATTGCTGAAGAGCTTGGCGGCGAATGGGCTGACCGCTTCCTCGTGCTTTACGGTA
TCGCCGCTCCCGATTCGCAGCGCATCGCCTTCTATCGCCTTCTTGACGAGTTCTTCTGAGCGGGACTCTG
GGGTTCGAAATGACCGACCAAGCGACGCCCAACCTGCCATCACGAGATTTCGATTCCACCGCCGCCTTCT
ATGAAAGGTTGGGCTTCGGAATCGTTTTCCGGGACGCCGGCTGGATGATCCTCCAGCGCGGGGATCTCAT
GCTGGAGTTCTTCGCCCACCCTAGGGGGAGGCTAACTGAAACACGGAAGGAGACAATACCGGAAGGAACC
CGCGCTATGACGGCAATAAAAAGACAGAATAAAACGCACGGTGTTGGGTCGTTTGTTCATAAACGCGGGG
TTCGGTCCCAGGGCTGGCACTCTGTCGATACCCCACCGAGACCCCATTGGGGCCAATACGCCCGCGTTTC
TTCCTTTTCCCCACCCCACCCCCCAAGTTCGGGTGAAGGCCCAGGGCTCGCAGCCAACGTCGGGGCGGCA
GGCCCTGCCATAGCCTCAGGTTACTCATATATACTTTAGATTGATTTAAAACTTCATTTTTAATTTAAAA
GGATCTAGGTGAAGATCCTTTTTGATAATCTCATGACCAAAATCCCTTAACGTGAGTTTTCGTTCCACTG
AGCGTCAGACCCCGTAGAAAAGATCAAAGGATCTTCTTGAGATCCTTTTTTTCTGCGCGTAATCTGCTGC
TTGCAAACAAAAAAACCACCGCTACCAGCGGTGGTTTGTTTGCCGGATCAAGAGCTACCAACTCTTTTTC
CGAAGGTAACTGGCTTCAGCAGAGCGCAGATACCAAATACTGTTCTTCTAGTGTAGCCGTAGTTAGGCCA
CCACTTCAAGAACTCTGTAGCACCGCCTACATACCTCGCTCTGCTAATCCTGTTACCAGTGGCTGCTGCC
AGTGGCGATAAGTCGTGTCTTACCGGGTTGGACTCAAGACGATAGTTACCGGATAAGGCGCAGCGGTCGG
GCTGAACGGGGGGTTCGTGCACACAGCCCAGCTTGGAGCGAACGACCTACACCGAACTGAGATACCTACA
GCGTGAGCTATGAGAAAGCGCCACGCTTCCCGAAGGGAGAAAGGCGGACAGGTATCCGGTAAGCGGCAGG
GTCGGAACAGGAGAGCGCACGAGGGAGCTTCCAGGGGGAAACGCCTGGTATCTTTATAGTCCTGTCGGGT
TTCGCCACCTCTGACTTGAGCGTCGATTTTTGTGATGCTCGTCAGGGGGGCGGAGCCTATGGAAAAACGC
CAGCAACGCGGCCTTTTTACGGTTCCTGGCCTTTTGCTGGCCTTTTGCTCACATGTTCTTTCCTGCGTTA
TCCCCTGATTCTGTGGATAACCGTATTACCGC
