>Addgene plasmid #30312 | pGFP(C3)-Vinculin | addgene partial sequence | sequence record 116577 | CMV-F 5'-CGCAAATGGGCGGTAGGCGTG-3'
CTATATAAGCAGAGCTGGTTTAGTGAACCGTCAGATCCGCTAGCGCTACCGGTCGCCACCATGGGTAAAG
GAGAAGAACTTTTCACTGGAGTTGTCCCAATTCTTGTTGAATTAGATGGTGATGTTAATGGGCACAAATT
TTCTGTCAGTGGAGAGGGTGAAGGTGATGCAACATACGGAAAACTTACCCTTAAATTTATTTGCACTACT
GGAAAACTACCTGTTCCATGGCCAACACTTGTCACTACTTTCTCTTATGGTGTTCAATGCTTTTCAAGAT
ACCCAGATCATATGAAACGGCATGACTTTTTCAAGAGTGCCATGCCCGAAGGTTATGTACAGGAAAGAAC
TATATTTTTCAAAGATGACGGGAACTACAAGACACGTGCTGAAGTCAAGTTTGAAGGTGATACCCTTGTT
AATAGAATCGAGTTAAAAGGTATTGATTTTAAAGAAGATGGAAACATTCTTGGACACAAATTGGAATACA
ACTATAACTCACACAATGTATACATCATGGCAGACAAACAAAAGAATGGAATCAAAGTTAACTTCAAAAT
TAGACACAACATTGAAGATGGAAGCGTTCAACTAGCAGACCATTATCAACAAAATACTCCAATTGGCGAT
GGCCCTGTCCTTTTACCAGACAACCATTACCTGTCCACACAATCTGCCCTTTCGAAAGATCCCAACGAAA
AGAGAGACCACATGGTCCTTCTTGAGTTTGTAACAGCTGCTGGGATTACACATGGCATGGATGAACTATA
CAAGTACTCAGATCTCGAGCTCAAGCTTCGAATTCCTGCCGCGATGCCAGTGTTTCATACGCGTACGATC
GAGAGCATCCTGGAGCCGGTGGCGCAGCAGATCTCGCACCTGGTGATTATGCACGAGGAGGGCGAGGTGG
ACGGCAAAGCCATTCCTGACCTCACCGCGCCCGTAGCCGCCGTGCAGGCGG
