>Addgene plasmid #30312 | pGFP(C3)-Vinculin | addgene partial sequence | sequence record 116579 | GFP-F 5'-GGTCCTTCTTGAGTTTGTAAC-3'
GGCATGGATGAACTATACAAGTACTCAGATCTCGAGCTCAAGCTTCGAATTCCTGCCGCGATGCCAGTGT
TTCATACGCGTACGATCGAGAGCATCCTGGAGCCGGTGGCGCAGCAGATCTCGCACCTGGTGATTATGCA
CGAGGAGGGCGAGGTGGACGGCAAAGCCATTCCTGACCTCACCGCGCCCGTAGCCGCCGTGCAGGCGGCC
GTCAGCAACCTCGTCCGGGTTGGAAAAGAGACTGTTCAGACCACTGAGGATCAGATTCTGAAGAGAGATA
TGCCACCAGCCTTTATTAAGGTTGAAAATGCTTGCACCAAGCTTGTTCAGGCAGCCCAGATGCTTCAGTC
AGACCCATACTCGGTTCCTGCGCGGGATTACCTCATTGACGGCTCTAGGGGAATCCTTTCTGGCACATCT
GACCTACTGCTTACCTTCGATGAGGCTGAGGTTCGTAAAATTATTAGGGTTTGCAAAGGAATTTTGGAAT
ATCTTACAGTGGCAGAGGTAGTGGAAACTATGGAAGACTTGGTCACTTACACAAAGAATCTTGGGCCAGG
AATGACTAAGATGGCCAAAATGATTGATGAGAGACAGCAGGAGTTGACTCACCAGGAACACCGTGTGATG
TTGGTGAACTCAATGAACACTGTCAAAGAGCTGCTTCCTGTTCTCATTTCAGCTATGAAGATTTTTGTTA
CAACCAAAAACTCAAAAAACCAAGGAATAGAAGAAGCTTTGAAAAATCGAAATTTTACTGTAGAAAAGAT
GAGTGCTGAAATTAACGAGATCATTCGTGTGTTACAACTCACTTCCTGGGATGAAGATGCCTGGGCCAGC
AAGGACACTGAAGCCATGAAGAGAGCGCTGGCGTCCATAGACTCCAAATTGAACCAGGCCAAAGGTTGG
